Addgene plasmid #131942: pDONR221_MTCH1
Purpose: Gateway entry clone with codon-optimized ORF sequence for subcloning into custom expression vectors
Depositing lab: RESOLUTE Consortium & Giulio Superti-Furga. Depositing organization: CeMM Research Center for Molecular Medicine. Publication: The RESOLUTE consortium: unlocking SLC transporters for drug discovery. Superti-Furga G, Lackner D, Wiedmer T, Ingles-Prieto A, Barbosa B, Girardi E, Goldmann U, Gurtl B, Klavins K, Klimek C, Lindinger S, Lineiro-Retes E, Muller AC, Onstein S, Redinger G, Reil D, Sedlyarov V, Wolf G, Crawford M, Everley R, ... Steppan CM. Nat Rev Drug Discov. 2020 Jul;19(7):429-430. doi: 10.1038/d41573-020-00056-6. PubMed 32265506.
Backbone
  Vector backbone: pDONR221
  Backbone manufacturer: Thermo Fisher Scientific
  Backbone size w/o insert (bp): 2550
  Vector type: Mammalian Expression
Growth in bacteria
  Bacterial resistance: Kanamycin, 50 μg/mL
  Growth temperature: 37°C
  Growth strain: Stbl3
  Copy number: High Copy
Gene/Insert
  Gene/Insert name: MTCH1 (alt name: CGI-64, PSAP, SLC25A49)
  Species: H. sapiens (human)
  Insert size (bp): 1167
  Entrez Gene: MTCH1 (a.k.a. CGI-64, PIG60, PSAP, SLC25A49)
  Cloning method: Gateway Cloning
  Sequencing primers: 5′ M13-fwd; 3′ M13-rev
Terms and licenses: Academic/Nonprofit Terms; Industry Terms
Depositor comments: For more information on the full Resolute plasmid collection, please see www.addgene.org/depositor-collections/re-solute/. Please provide your feedback on this plasmid to the RESOLUTE consortium by filling out their RESOLUTE repository feedback form: https://forms.office.com/Pages/ResponsePage.aspx?id=0e05yklzmkS7rjFGQL4N7z4feCLQvEJAmVcOCM_u885UN1JJRko0Ukg4TVQwNTZLOUxPQVJWT1NHUCQlQCN0PWcu
How to cite: pDONR221_MTCH1 was a gift from RESOLUTE Consortium & Giulio Superti-Furga (Addgene plasmid # 131942 ; http://n2t.net/addgene:131942 ; RRID:Addgene_131942)
