[The description below was written by a language model from this plasmid's Addgene catalogue record and pLannotate feature annotations shown in this document.]
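Description:
pDONR221_MTCH1 is a Gateway entry clone built on the pDONR221 backbone and carrying a codon-optimized open reading frame for human MTCH1 (also known as PSAP, CGI-64 or SLC25A49). This protein is annotated as a potential mitochondrial transporter of the SLC25 family, with a possible role in apoptosis. The full sequenced plasmid is about 3.7 kb. It is maintained in E. coli at high copy through a ColE1/pUC-type origin and selected with kanamycin via an aminoglycoside phosphotransferase (KanR) gene.

The 1,167 bp MTCH1 coding sequence lies between attL1 and attL2 sites. These sites are the substrates for the LR Clonase reaction, which moves the ORF directionally into any attR-containing destination vector. Upstream of attL1 are rrnB T1 and T2 transcription terminators, which shield the insert from read-through transcription in bacteria. Short lacI and lacZα fragments in the same region are backbone remnants. A T7 promoter sits just beyond attL2 in reverse orientation, and M13 forward and reverse primer sites are used to sequence the insert.

The catalogue lists the vector type as mammalian expression, but the feature table shows no eukaryotic promoter, polyadenylation signal or epitope tag. Expression in cells therefore depends on subcloning into a suitable destination vector, which matches the stated purpose. Whether the ORF ends in a stop codon is not stated in the record. The plasmid belongs to a consortium collection of solute carrier (SLC) transporter clones assembled to support functional study and drug discovery for this protein class.
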