Features (pLannotate 1.2.2; 10 found; start..end, strand, type, name):
    121..213     +  CDS            lacI (fragment): lac repressor; lacI; The lac repressor binds to the lac operator to inhibit transcription in E. coli. This inhibition can be relieved by adding lactose or isopropyl-β-D-thiogalactopyranoside (IPTG).
    268..295     -  terminator     rrnB T2 terminator: transcription terminator T2 from the E. coli rrnB gene
    427..470     +  terminator     rrnB T1 terminator: Escherichia coli rrnB; transcription terminator T1 from the E. coli rrnB gene
    517..553     -  CDS            lacZα (fragment): LacZα fragment of β-galactosidase; lacZ fragment
    569..668     +  protein_bind   attL1: mutant version of attL; recombination site for the Gateway® LR reaction LR Clonase™
    674..1840    +  CDS            MTCH1: MTCH1_HUMAN - Also known as PSAP. Experimental evidence at protein level: Swiss-Prot protein existence level 1. Potential mitochondrial transporter. May play a role in apoptosis. From Homo sapiens (Human).
   1842..1941    -  protein_bind   attL2: mutant version of attL; recombination site for the Gateway® LR reaction LR Clonase™
   1959..1977    -  promoter       T7 promoter: promoter for bacteriophage T7 RNA polymerase
   2111..2920    +  CDS            KanR: aminoglycoside phosphotransferase; aph(3')-Ia; confers resistance to kanamycin in bacteria or G418 (Geneticin®) in eukaryotes
   3067..3655    +  rep_origin     ori: high-copy-number ColE1/pMB1/pBR322/pUC origin of replication
>Addgene plasmid #131942 | pDONR221_MTCH1 | addgene full sequence | sequence record 259569 | Addgene NGS Result
CTTTCCTGCGTTATCCCCTGATTCTGTGGATAACCGTATTACCGCCTTTGAGTGAGCTGATACCGCTCGC
CGCAGCCGAACGACCGAGCGCAGCGAGTCAGTGAGCGAGGAAGCGGAAGAGCGCCCAATACGCAAACCGC
CTCTCCCCGCGCGTTGGCCGATTCATTAATGCAGCTGGCACGACAGGTTTCCCGACTGGAAAGCGGGCAG
TGAGCGCAACGCAATTAATACGCGTACCGCTAGCCAGGAAGAGTTTGTAGAAACGCAAAAAGGCCATCCG
TCAGGATGGCCTTCTGCTTAGTTTGATGCCTGGCAGTTTATGGCGGGCGTCCTGCCCGCCACCCTCCGGG
CCGTTGCTTCACAACGTTCAAATCCGCTCCCGGCGGATTTGTCCTACTCAGGAGAGCGTTCACCGACAAA
CAACAGATAAAACGAAAGGCCCAGTCTTCCGACTGAGCCTTTCGTTTTATTTGATGCCTGGCAGTTCCCT
ACTCTCGCGTTAACGCTAGCATGGATGTTTTCCCAGTCACGACGTTGTAAAACGACGGCCAGTCTTAAGC
TCGGGCCCCAAATAATGATTTTATTTTGACTGATAGTGACCTGTTCGTTGCAACACATTGATGAGCAATG
CTTTTTTATAATGCCAACTTTGTACAAAAAAGCAGGCTCCACCATGGGCGCCTCCGACCCAGAGGTGGCA
CCATGGGCAAGGGGAGGAGCAGCAGGCATGGCCGGAGCTGGAGCTGGCGCCGGCGCCAGAGGCGGCGCCG
CCGCCGGCGTGGAGGCCCGGGCCAGAGATCCACCTCCAGCACACAGGGCACACCCTAGGCACCCAAGGCC
TGCAGCACAGCCATCCGCCAGGAGAATGGACGGAGGAAGCGGAGGACTGGGATCCGGCGATAACGCCCCT
ACCACAGAGGCCCTGTTCGTGGCCCTGGGAGCAGGAGTGACCGCCCTGTCTCACCCACTGCTGTACGTGA
AGCTGCTGATCCAAGTGGGACACGAGCCAATGCCACCTACCCTGGGCACAAATGTGCTGGGCAGGAAGGT
GCTGTATCTGCCTAGCTTCTTTACATACGCCAAGTATATCGTGCAGGTGGACGGCAAGATCGGCCTGTTC
CGGGGCCTGTCCCCAAGACTGATGTCCAACGCCCTGTCTACCGTGACACGCGGCTCTATGAAGAAGGTGT
TTCCACCCGATGAGATCGAGCAGGTGTCCAATAAGGACGATATGAAGACCTCTCTGAAGAAGGTGGTGAA
GGAGACAAGCTACGAGATGATGATGCAGTGCGTGTCCAGAATGCTGGCCCACCCACTGCACGTGATCAGC
ATGAGGTGTATGGTGCAGTTCGTGGGCCGCGAGGCCAAGTATTCCGGCGTGCTGAGCTCCATCGGCAAGA
TCTTTAAGGAGGAGGGCCTGCTGGGCTTCTTTGTGGGACTGATCCCACACCTGCTGGGCGACGTGGTGTT
CCTGTGGGGCTGCAACCTGCTGGCCCACTTTATCAATGCCTACCTGGTGGACGATAGCGTGTCCGACACC
CCAGGAGGACTGGGAAACGATCAGAATCCTGGCTCTCAGTTCAGCCAGGCCCTGGCCATCCGGTCTTACA
CCAAGTTTGTGATGGGCATCGCCGTGAGCATGCTGACATATCCCTTCCTGCTGGTGGGCGATCTGATGGC
CGTGAACAATTGCGGACTGCAGGCAGGACTGCCTCCATACTCTCCCGTGTTCAAGAGCTGGATCCACTGT
TGGAAGTATCTGTCTGTGCAGGGCCAGCTGTTCAGAGGCTCTAGCCTGCTGTTTAGGCGCGTGTCCTCTG
GCAGCTGTTTTGCCCTGGAGGACCCAGCTTTCTTGTACAAAGTTGGCATTATAAGAAAGCATTGCTTATC
AATTTGTTGCAACGAACAGGTCACTATCAGTCAAAATAAAATCATTATTTGCCATCCAGCTGATATCCCC
TATAGTGAGTCGTATTACATGGTCATAGCTGTTTCCTGGCAGCTCTGGCCCGTGTCTCAAAATCTCTGAT
GTTACATTGCACAAGATAAAAATATATCATCATGAACAATAAAACTGTCTGCTTACATAAACAGTAATAC
AAGGGGTGTTATGAGCCATATTCAACGGGAAACGTCGAGGCCGCGATTAAATTCCAACATGGATGCTGAT
TTATATGGGTATAAATGGGCTCGCGATAATGTCGGGCAATCAGGTGCGACAATCTATCGCTTGTATGGGA
AGCCCGATGCGCCAGAGTTGTTTCTGAAACATGGCAAAGGTAGCGTTGCCAATGATGTTACAGATGAGAT
GGTCAGACTAAACTGGCTGACGGAATTTATGCCTCTTCCGACCATCAAGCATTTTATCCGTACTCCTGAT
GATGCATGGTTACTCACCACTGCGATCCCCGGAAAAACAGCATTCCAGGTATTAGAAGAATATCCTGATT
CAGGTGAAAATATTGTTGATGCGCTGGCAGTGTTCCTGCGCCGGTTGCATTCGATTCCTGTTTGTAATTG
TCCTTTTAACAGCGATCGCGTATTTCGTCTCGCTCAGGCGCAATCACGAATGAATAACGGTTTGGTTGAT
GCGAGTGATTTTGATGACGAGCGTAATGGCTGGCCTGTTGAACAAGTCTGGAAAGAAATGCATAAACTTT
TGCCATTCTCACCGGATTCAGTCGTCACTCATGGTGATTTCTCACTTGATAACCTTATTTTTGACGAGGG
GAAATTAATAGGTTGTATTGATGTTGGACGAGTCGGAATCGCAGACCGATACCAGGATCTTGCCATCCTA
TGGAACTGCCTCGGTGAGTTTTCTCCTTCATTACAGAAACGGCTTTTTCAAAAATATGGTATTGATAATC
CTGATATGAATAAATTGCAGTTTCATTTGATGCTCGATGAGTTTTTCTAATCAGAATTGGTTAATTGGTT
GTAACACTGGCAGAGCATTACGCTGACTTGACGGGACGGCGCAAGCTCATGACCAAAATCCCTTAACGTG
AGTTACGCGTCGTTCCACTGAGCGTCAGACCCCGTAGAAAAGATCAAAGGATCTTCTTGAGATCCTTTTT
TTCTGCGCGTAATCTGCTGCTTGCAAACAAAAAAACCACCGCTACCAGCGGTGGTTTGTTTGCCGGATCA
AGAGCTACCAACTCTTTTTCCGAAGGTAACTGGCTTCAGCAGAGCGCAGATACCAAATACTGTTCTTCTA
GTGTAGCCGTAGTTAGGCCACCACTTCAAGAACTCTGTAGCACCGCCTACATACCTCGCTCTGCTAATCC
TGTTACCAGTGGCTGCTGCCAGTGGCGATAAGTCGTGTCTTACCGGGTTGGACTCAAGACGATAGTTACC
GGATAAGGCGCAGCGGTCGGGCTGAACGGGGGGTTCGTGCACACAGCCCAGCTTGGAGCGAACGACCTAC
ACCGAACTGAGATACCTACAGCGTGAGCTATGAGAAAGCGCCACGCTTCCCGAAGGGAGAAAGGCGGACA
GGTATCCGGTAAGCGGCAGGGTCGGAACAGGAGAGCGCACGAGGGAGCTTCCAGGGGGAAACGCCTGGTA
TCTTTATAGTCCTGTCGGGTTTCGCCACCTCTGACTTGAGCGTCGATTTTTGTGATGCTCGTCAGGGGGG
CGGAGCCTATGGAAAAACGCCAGCAACGCGGCCTTTTTACGGTTCCTGGCCTTTTGCTGGCCTTTTGCTC
ACATGTT
