>Addgene plasmid #131942 | pDONR221_MTCH1 | depositor partial sequence | sequence record 253284 | Codon-optimized ORF of MTCH1
ATGGGCGCCTCCGACCCAGAGGTGGCACCATGGGCAAGGGGAGGAGCAGCAGGCATGGCCGGAGCTGGAG
CTGGCGCCGGCGCCAGAGGCGGCGCCGCCGCCGGCGTGGAGGCCCGGGCCAGAGATCCACCTCCAGCACA
CAGGGCACACCCTAGGCACCCAAGGCCTGCAGCACAGCCATCCGCCAGGAGAATGGACGGAGGAAGCGGA
GGACTGGGATCCGGCGATAACGCCCCTACCACAGAGGCCCTGTTCGTGGCCCTGGGAGCAGGAGTGACCG
CCCTGTCTCACCCACTGCTGTACGTGAAGCTGCTGATCCAAGTGGGACACGAGCCAATGCCACCTACCCT
GGGCACAAATGTGCTGGGCAGGAAGGTGCTGTATCTGCCTAGCTTCTTTACATACGCCAAGTATATCGTG
CAGGTGGACGGCAAGATCGGCCTGTTCCGGGGCCTGTCCCCAAGACTGATGTCCAACGCCCTGTCTACCG
TGACACGCGGCTCTATGAAGAAGGTGTTTCCACCCGATGAGATCGAGCAGGTGTCCAATAAGGACGATAT
GAAGACCTCTCTGAAGAAGGTGGTGAAGGAGACAAGCTACGAGATGATGATGCAGTGCGTGTCCAGAATG
CTGGCCCACCCACTGCACGTGATCAGCATGAGGTGTATGGTGCAGTTCGTGGGCCGCGAGGCCAAGTATT
CCGGCGTGCTGAGCTCCATCGGCAAGATCTTTAAGGAGGAGGGCCTGCTGGGCTTCTTTGTGGGACTGAT
CCCACACCTGCTGGGCGACGTGGTGTTCCTGTGGGGCTGCAACCTGCTGGCCCACTTTATCAATGCCTAC
CTGGTGGACGATAGCGTGTCCGACACCCCAGGAGGACTGGGAAACGATCAGAATCCTGGCTCTCAGTTCA
GCCAGGCCCTGGCCATCCGGTCTTACACCAAGTTTGTGATGGGCATCGCCGTGAGCATGCTGACATATCC
CTTCCTGCTGGTGGGCGATCTGATGGCCGTGAACAATTGCGGACTGCAGGCAGGACTGCCTCCATACTCT
CCCGTGTTCAAGAGCTGGATCCACTGTTGGAAGTATCTGTCTGTGCAGGGCCAGCTGTTCAGAGGCTCTA
GCCTGCTGTTTAGGCGCGTGTCCTCTGGCAGCTGTTTTGCCCTGGAG
